>Addgene plasmid #137266 | thoc5.018.389 | addgene full sequence | sequence record 323966 | Addgene NGS Result
CTCATAGCTCACGCTGTAGGTATCTCAGTTCGGTGTAGGTCGTTCGCTCCAAGCTGGGCTGTGTGCACGA
ACCCCCCGTTCAGCCCGACCGCTGCGCCTTATCCGGTAACTATCGTCTTGAGTCCAACCCGGTAAGACAC
GACTTATCGCCACTGGCAGCAGCCACTGGTAACAGGATTAGCAGAGCGAGGTATGTAGGCGGTGCTACAG
AGTTCTTGAAGTGGTGGCCTAACTACGGCTACACTAGAAGGACAGTATTTGGTATCTGCGCTCTGCTGAA
GCCAGTTACCTTCGGAAAAAGAGTTGGTAGCTCTTGATCCGGCAAACAAACCACCGCTGGTAGCGGTGGT
TTTTTTGTTTGCAAGCAGCAGATTACGCGCAGAAAAAAAGGATCTCAAGAAGATCCTTTGATCTTTTCTA
CGGGGTCTGACGCTCAGTGGAACGAAAACTCACGTTAAGGGATTTTGGTCATGAGATTATCAAAAAGGAT
CTTCACCTAGATCCTTTTAAATTAAAAATGAAGTTTTAAATCAATCTAAAGTATATATGAGTAAACTTGG
TCTGACAGTTACCAATGCTTAATCAGTGAGGCACCTATCTCAGCGATCTGTCTATTTCGTTCATCCATAG
TTGCCTGACTCCCCGTCGTGTAGATAACTACGATACGGGAGGGCTTACCATCTGGCCCCAGTGCTGCAAT
GATACCGCGAGACCCACGCTCACCGGCTCCAGATTTATCAGCAATAAACCAGCCAGCCGGAAGGGCCGAG
CGCAGAAGTGGTCCTGCAACTTTATCCGCCTCCATCCAGTCTATTAATTGTTGCCGGGAAGCTAGAGTAA
GTAGTTCGCCAGTTAATAGTTTGCGCAACGTTGTTGCCATTGCTGCAGGCATCGTGGTGTCACGCTCGTC
GTTTGGTATGGCTTCATTCAGCTCCGGTTCCCAACGATCAAGGCGAGTTACATGATCCCCCATGTTGTGC
AAAAAAGCGGTTAGCTCCTTCGGTCCTCCGATCGTTGTCAGAAGTAAGTTGGCCGCAGTGTTATCACTCA
TGGTTATGGCAGCACTGCATAATTCTCTTACTGTCATGCCATCCGTAAGATGCTTTTCTGTGACTGGTGA
GTACTCAACCAAGTCATTCTGAGAATAGTGTATGCGGCGACCGAGTTGCTCTTGCCCGGCGTCAACACGG
GATAATACCGCGCCACATAGCAGAACTTTAAAAGTGCTCATCATTGGAAAACGTTCTTCGGGGCGAAAAC
TCTCAAGGATCTTACCGCTGTTGAGATCCAGTTCGATGTAACCCACTCGTGCACCCAACTGATCTTCAGC
ATCTTTTACTTTCACCAGCGTTTCTGGGTGAGCAAAAACAGGAAGGCAAAATGCCGCAAAAAAGGGAATA
AGGGCGACACGGAAATGTTGAATACTCATACTCTTCCTTTTTCAATATTATTGAAGCATTTATCAGGGTT
ATTGTCTCATGAGCGGATACATATTTGAATGTATTTAGAAAAATAAACAAATAGGGGTTCCGCGCACATT
TCCCCGAAAAGTGCCACCTGACGTCTAAGAAACCATTATTATCATGACATTAACCTATAAAAATAGGCGT
ATCACGAGGCCCTTTCGTCTTCAAGAATTCTCATGTTTGACAGCTTATCATCGATAAGCTTTAATGCGGT
AGTTTATCACAGTTAAATTGCTAACGCAGTCAGGCACCGTGTATGAAATCTAACAATGCGCTCATCGTCA
TCCTCGGCACCGTCACCCTGGATGCTGTAGGCATAGGCTTGGTTATGCCGGTACTGCCGGGCCTCTTGCG
GGATATCCGGATATAGTTCCTCCTTTCAGCAAAAAACCCCTCAAGACCCGTTTAGAGGCCCCAAGGGGTT
ATGCTAGTTATTGCTCAGCGGTGGCAGCAGCCAACTCAGCTTCCTTTCGGGCTTTGTTAGCAGCCGGATC
CTCGAGTGCGGCCGCAAGCTTCGTCATCACTAGATGGGGGTGATCAGCTCCATGGCAGTTGTCACTTTGG
CTTTTACTGTCATGATGTTGAGGTTCATGAGGTAGTAGAAAGTCAGGTGAAGCACACTGTCATCTTTGCA
CTTCAGGTCGAGCATGACAGACAGTGGGTGCCTCTTCAGCATCTCCTTGCGTTTGTCGTCCAACTGAACC
CCCAGTGTGGGTCTCCGGCGCTTCGTAGTCTGCTCCTCCTCGGCATCTGAGTCACTCTCGTCATCTTGGG
AGTCCTCTGGAGGTTTGAACAGAGCCTTGGCTTCATCCACACTGCCTTCGATTGCCACAGATAACGTCTT
ATCACAGGCCTGCCCATACGCAGTGGCCTGAACAAAGAGGACATAGAGGGGAGGCGGCAGGTGTCTGGCT
GTCTCATACTGCTTGTGAGCCTGGTCGAATGGCATAAACAGGTACTCCTGCACCGGAAGGGAAGCCTGCA
TGATGCTGTTGAGGCGGGGCTGGAGGCTGCTCAGGTACTCCTTCTTCACCTCAATCTCCTTGAGAATCTT
CTCCTTGTTAGATAGGCACTCTCGGTACTTCTCTGCCAGCCTTTTCCGCTGCTCCAGCTCCCAGTCCAGA
CGTGCCAGTGTTTGCTGGTGAGGGTCTCCCATGGTGACTTCGGCCTTGCTGATATCTGGTGGAGCCTCCT
TATAAAACTCCTCTAAACTGACCAGATCAATTTCTTCATGCTTTGACTTAAACTCCAAACATTTGGTGAT
CTCCTTCTGTAGGTGCATCACCTCATACAACAGGTTCTGGAGCTGCAGATGATAGGCATCTACTTTCTGC
TTAGCCTCGTGGGTCTGATCTCTTCCTTTCTTCAACCTGATGTGGGCTAATCGGTTAAGCTTCTTTAGAG
TCATGAAATGCACACAGCTCTGGATCCTCCGTTCTTCTATTTCTATTGCCACATCCTTGCCACCCCTGCT
CTTCAGGTCTTGGATCTCAGCCATCAGCCTCTGTAGCTCCTGGCAGGTGTACTTGTATAACTCATAGTCT
CTGCCAGGGTCCCGCAGATCCACCTCGGCCTCCTCACTGTAGTATTTACCTTCCTGCTCGGTGTCAGATC
GATTCCGCTTTCCTTCAGCTGGGGCTGCCCTGGAAATACAAGTTTTCTCTGCCGCTGCTGTGATGATGAT
GATGATGCATGGTATATCTCCTTCTTAAAGTTAAACAAAATTATTTCTAGAGGGGAATTGTTATCCGCTC
ACAATTCCCCTATAGTGAGTCGTATTAATTTCGCGGGATCGAGATCTCGATCCTCTACGCCGGACGCATC
GTGGCCGGCATCACCGGCGCCACAGGTGCGGTTGCTGGCGCCTATATCGCCGACATCACCGATGGGGAAG
ATCGGGCTCGCCACTTCGGGCTCATGAGCGCTTGTTTCGGCGTGGGTATGGTGGCAGGCCCCGTGGCCGG
GGGACTGTTGGGCGCCATCTCCTTGCATGCACCATTCCTTGCGGCGGCGGTGCTCAACGGCCTCAACCTA
CTACTGGGCTGCTTCCTAATGCAGGAGTCGCATAAGGGAGAGCGTCGAGATCCCGGACACCATCGAATGG
CGCAAAACCTTTCGCGGTATGGCATGATAGCGCCCGGAAGAGAGTCAATTCAGGGTGGTGAATGTGAAAC
CAGTAACGTTATACGATGTCGCAGAGTATGCCGGTGTCTCTTATCAGACCGTTTCCCGCGTGGTGAACCA
GGCCAGCCACGTTTCTGCGAAAACGCGGGAAAAAGTGGAAGCGGCGATGGCGGAGCTGAATTACATTCCC
AACCGCGTGGCACAACAACTGGCGGGCAAACAGTCGTTGCTGATTGGCGTTGCCACCTCCAGTCTGGCCC
TGCACGCGCCGTCGCAAATTGTCGCGGCGATTAAATCTCGCGCCGATCAACTGGGTGCCAGCGTGGTGGT
GTCGATGGTAGAACGAAGCGGCGTCGAAGCCTGTAAAGCGGCGGTGCACAATCTTCTCGCGCAACGCGTC
AGTGGGCTGATCATTAACTATCCGCTGGATGACCAGGATGCCATTGCTGTGGAAGCTGCCTGCACTAATG
TTCCGGCGTTATTTCTTGATGTCTCTGACCAGACACCCATCAACAGTATTATTTTCTCCCATGAAGACGG
TACGCGACTGGGCGTGGAGCATCTGGTCGCATTGGGTCACCAGCAAATCGCGCTGTTAGCGGGCCCATTA
AGTTCTGTCTCGGCGCGTCTGCGTCTGGCTGGCTGGCATAAATATCTCACTCGCAATCAAATTCAGCCGA
TAGCGGAACGGGAAGGCGACTGGAGTGCCATGTCCGGTTTTCAACAAACCATGCAAATGCTGAATGAGGG
CATCGTTCCCACTGCGATGCTGGTTGCCAACGATCAGATGGCGCTGGGCGCAATGCGCGCCATTACCGAG
TCCGGGCTGCGCGTTGGTGCGGATATCTCGGTAGTGGGATACGACGATACCGAAGACAGCTCATGTTATA
TCCCGCCGTTAACCACCATCAAACAGGATTTTCGCCTGCTGGGGCAAACCAGCGTGGACCGCTTGCTGCA
ACTCTCTCAGGGCCAGGCGGTGAAGGGCAATCAGCTGTTGCCCGTCTCACTGGTGAAAAGAAAAACCACC
CTGGCGCCCAATACGCAAACCGCCTCTCCCCGCGCGTTGGCCGATTCATTAATGCAGCTGGCACGACAGG
TTTCCCGACTGGAAAGCGGGCAGTGAGCGCAACGCAATTAATGTAAGTTAGCTCACTCATTAGGCACCGG
GATCTCGACCGATGCCCTTGAGAGCCTTCAACCCAGTCAGCTCCTTCCGGTGGGCGCGGGGCATGACTAT
CGTCGCCGCACTTATGACTGTCTTCTTTATCATGCAACTCGTAGGACAGGTGCCGGCAGCGCTCTGGGTC
ATTTTCGGCGAGGACCGCTTTCGCTGGAGCGCGACGATGATCGGCCTGTCGCTTGCGGTATTCGGAATCT
TGCACGCCCTCGCTCAAGCCTTCGTCACTGGTCCCGCCACCAAACGTTTCGGCGAGAAGCAGGCCATTAT
CGCCGGCATGGCGGCCGACGCGCTGGGCTACGTCTTGCTGGCGTTCGCGACGCGAGGCTGGATGGCCTTC
CCCATTATGATTCTTCTCGCTTCCGGCGGCATCGGGATGCCCGCGTTGCAGGCCATGCTGTCCAGGCAGG
TAGATGACGACCATCAGGGACAGCTTCAAGGATCGCTCGCGGCTCTTACCAGCCTAACTTCGATCATTGG
ACCGCTGATCGTCACGGCGATTTATGCCGCCTCGGCGAGCACATGGAACGGGTTGGCATGGATTGTAGGC
GCCGCCCTATACCTTGTCTGCCTCCCCGCGTTGCGTCGCGGTGCATGGAGCCGGGCCACCTCGACCTGAA
TGGAAGCCGGCGGCACCTCGCTAACGGATTCACCACTCCAAGAATTGGAGCCAATCAATTCTTGCGGAGA
ACTGTGAATGCGCAAACCAACCCTTGGCAGAACATATCCATCGCGTCCGCCATCTCCAGCAGCCGCACGC
GGCGCATCTCGGGCAGCGTTGGGTCCTGGCCACGGGTGCGCATGATCGTGCTCCTGTCGTTGAGGACCCG
GCTAGGCTGGCGGGGTTGCCTTACTGGTTAGCAGAATGAATCACCGATACGCGAGCGAACGTGAAGCGAC
TGCTGCTGCAAAACGTCTGCGACCTGAGCAACAACATGAATGGTCTTCGGTTTCCGTGTTTCGTAAAGTC
TGGAAACGCGGAAGTCAGCGCCCTGCACCATTATGTTCCGGATCTGCATCGCAGGATGCTGCTGGCTACC
CTGTGGAACACCTACATCTGTATTAACGAAGCGCTGGCATTGACCCTGAGTGATTTTTCTCTGGTCCCGC
CGCATCCATACCGCCAGTTGTTTACCCTCACAACGTTCCAGTAACCGGGCATGTTCATCATCAGTAACCC
GTATCGTGAGCATCCTCTCTCGTTTCATCGGTATCATTACCCCCATGAACAGAAATCCCCCTTACACGGA
GGCATCAGTGACCAAACAGGAAAAAACCGCCCTTAACATGGCCCGCTTTATCAGAAGCCAGACATTAACG
CTTCTGGAGAAACTCAACGAGCTGGACGCGGATGAACAGGCAGACATCTGTGAATCGCTTCACGACCACG
CTGATGAGCTTTACCGCAGCTGCCTCGCGCGTTTCGGTGATGACGGTGAAAACCTCTGACACATGCAGCT
CCCGGAGACGGTCACAGCTTGTCTGTAAGCGGATGCCGGGAGCAGACAAGCCCGTCAGGGCGCGTCAGCG
GGTGTTGGCGGGTGTCGGGGCGCAGCCATGACCCAGTCACGTAGCGATAGCGGAGTGTATACTGGCTTAA
CTATGCGGCATCAGAGCAGATTGTACTGAGAGTGCACCATTGCGGTGTGAAATACCGCACAGATGCGTAA
GGAGAAAATACCGCATCAGGCGCTCTTCCGCTTCCTCGCTCACTGACTCGCTGCGCTCGGTCGTTCGGCT
GCGGCGAGCGGTATCAGCTCACTCAAAGGCGGTAATACGGTTATCCACAGAATCAGGGGATAACGCAGGA
AAGAACATGTGAGCAAAAGGCCAGCAAAAGGCCAGGAACCGTAAAAAGGCCGCGTTGCTGGCGTTTTTCC
ATAGGCTCCGCCCCCCTGACGAGCATCACAAAAATCGACGCTCAAGTCAGAGGTGGCGAAACCCGACAGG
ACTATAAAGATACCAGGCGTTTCCCCCTGGAAGCTCCCTCGTGCGCTCTCCTGTTCCGACCCTGCCGCTT
ACCGGATACCTGTCCGCCTTTCTCCCTTCGGGAAGCGTGGCGCTTT
Features (pLannotate 1.2.2; 20 found; start..end, strand, type, name):
    569..1429    -  CDS            AmpR: β-lactamase; bla; confers resistance to ampicillin, carbenicillin, and related antibiotics
   1430..1534    -  promoter       AmpR promoter: bla
   1647..1675    +  promoter       tet promoter: E. coli promoter for tetracycline efflux protein gene
   1723..1827    +  CDS            TcR (fragment): tetracycline efflux protein; tet; confers resistance to tetracycline
   1850..1897    -  terminator     T7 terminator: transcription terminator for bacteriophage T7 RNA polymerase
   1905..1954    -  CDS            SET1 (fragment): solubility-enhancement tag derived from T7 phage gene 10B
   1993..3114    -  CDS            THOC5 (fragment): THOC5_HUMAN - Also known as C22orf19, KIAA0983. Experimental evidence at protein level: Swiss-Prot protein existence level 1. Regulates the expression of myeloid transcription factors CEBPA, CEBPB and GAB2 by enhancing the levels of phosphatidylinositol 3,4,5-trisphosphate. May be involved in the differentiation of granulocytes and adipocytes. Essential for hematopoietic primitive cell survival and plays an integral role in monocytic development. From Homo sapiens (Human).
   3141..3159    -  CDS            capTEV™ (fragment): composite tag for in vivo biotinylation, TEV protease cleavage, and 6xHis tagging
   3167..3189    -  RBS            RBS: efficient ribosome binding site from bacteriophage T7 gene 10 (Olins and Rangwala, 1989)
   3204..3228    -  protein_bind   lac operator: The lac repressor binds to the lac operator to inhibit transcription in E. coli. This inhibition can be relieved by adding lactose or isopropyl-β-D-thiogalactopyranoside (IPTG). lac repressor encoded by lacI
   3229..3247    -  promoter       T7 promoter: promoter for bacteriophage T7 RNA polymerase
   3269..3548    +  CDS            TcR (fragment): tetracycline efflux protein; tet; confers resistance to tetracycline
   3556..3633    +  promoter       lacI promoter: lacI
   3634..4716    +  CDS            lacI: lac repressor; lacI; The lac repressor binds to the lac operator to inhibit transcription in E. coli. This inhibition can be relieved by adding lactose or isopropyl-β-D-thiogalactopyranoside (IPTG).
   4729..4750    +  protein_bind   CAP binding site: CAP binding activates transcription in the presence of cAMP. E. coli catabolite activator protein
   4765..5389    +  CDS            TcR (fragment): tetracycline efflux protein; tet; confers resistance to tetracycline
   5631..6011    -  CDS            YPB1_ECOLX: Protein predicted: Swiss-Prot protein existence level 4. From Escherichia coli.
   6028..6219    +  CDS            rop: Rop protein, which maintains plasmids at low copy number; rop
   6321..6460    +  misc_feature   bom: basis of mobility region from pBR322
   6646..398     -  rep_origin     ori (across the origin): high-copy-number ColE1/pMB1/pBR322/pUC origin of replication
