[The description below was written by a language model from this plasmid's Addgene catalogue record and pLannotate feature annotations shown in this document.]
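Description:
thoc5.018.389 is a bacterial expression plasmid built on the pET15-MHL backbone that produces a fragment of human THOC5, residues 18–389, as an N-terminal hexahistidine fusion with a TEV protease cleavage site between the tag and the protein. The roughly 1.1 kb insert was introduced by ligation-independent cloning, and the sequenced plasmid is about 6.8 kb, consistent with the stated backbone and insert sizes. The His tag allows capture on immobilised metal affinity resin, and TEV cleavage then removes most of the tag, which is the usual arrangement for making recombinant protein for biochemical or structural work. The record itself states only that the purpose is bacterial expression of a human gene or gene portion.

Expression follows the standard pET design. A T7 promoter with an adjacent lac operator and the T7 gene 10 ribosome binding site drives the tagged THOC5 open reading frame, with a T7 terminator downstream. The plasmid carries its own lacI gene and promoter, so transcription is repressed until it is induced with IPTG in a host that supplies T7 RNA polymerase. Propagation relies on a ColE1/pBR322-type origin accompanied by rop and the bom region, in keeping with the low copy number listed, and selection is by ampicillin resistance from the bla gene. Several interrupted tetracycline resistance fragments and a tet promoter are annotated, and these are non-functional remnants of the pBR322 ancestry. The short "capTEV" and "SET1" fragment annotations probably reflect the His/TEV tag region and residual vector sequence near the terminator, not additional functional tags.
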