Addgene plasmid #137266: thoc5.018.389
Purpose: Expresses N-terminal (His)6-TEV cleavage site fusion of human gene or portion of gene in bacterial strains. pET based vector.
Depositing lab: Tara Davis. Depositing organization: Drexel University.
Backbone
  Vector backbone: pET15-MHL
  Backbone size w/o insert (bp): 5740
  Vector type: Bacterial Expression
Growth in bacteria
  Bacterial resistance: Ampicillin, 100 μg/mL
  Growth temperature: 37°C
  Growth strain: DH5alpha
  Copy number: Low Copy
Gene/Insert
  Gene/Insert name: thoc5
  Species: H. sapiens (human)
  Insert size (bp): 1116
  Mutation: 018-389
  Entrez Gene: THOC5 (a.k.a. C22orf19, Fmip, PK1.3, fSAP79)
  Tag / fusion protein: (His)6-TEV (N terminal on backbone)
  Cloning method: Ligation Independent Cloning
  Sequencing primers: 5′ T7F and LIC primer: ttgtatttccagggcAGCCCCAGCTGAAGGAAA; 3′ T7R and LIC primer: caagcttcgtcatcaCTAGATGGGGGTGATCAGCTC
Terms and licenses: Academic/Nonprofit Terms; Industry Terms: Not Available to Industry
Depositor comments: insert+fusion tag if applicable MHHHHHHSSGRENLYFQGGAPAEGKRNRSDTEQEGKYYSEEAEVDLRDPGRDYELYKYTCQELQRLMAEIQDLKSRGGKDVAIEIEERRIQSCVHFMTLKKLNRLAHIRLKKGRDQTHEAKQKVDAYHLQLQNLLYEVMHLQKEITKCLEFKSKHEEIDLVSLEEFYKEAPPDISKAEVTMGDPHQQTLARLDWELEQRKRLAEKYRECLSNKEKILKEIEVKKEYLSSLQPRLNSIMQASLPVQEYLFMPFDQAHKQYETARHLPPPLYVLFVQATAYGQACDKTLSVAIEGSVDEAKALFKPPEDSQDDESDSDAEEEQTTKRRRPTLGVQLDDKRKEMLKRHPLSVMLDLKCKDDSVLHLTFYYLMNLNIMTVKAKVTTAMELITPI sequence of insert only (no fusion tag) GAPAEGKRNRSDTEQEGKYYSEEAEVDLRDPGRDYELYKYTCQELQRLMAEIQDLKSRGGKDVAIEIEERRIQSCVHFMTLKKLNRLAHIRLKKGRDQTHEAKQKVDAYHLQLQNLLYEVMHLQKEITKCLEFKSKHEEIDLVSLEEFYKEAPPDISKAEVTMGDPHQQTLARLDWELEQRKRLAEKYRECLSNKEKILKEIEVKKEYLSSLQPRLNSIMQASLPVQEYLFMPFDQAHKQYETARHLPPPLYVLFVQATAYGQACDKTLSVAIEGSVDEAKALFKPPEDSQDDESDSDAEEEQTTKRRRPTLGVQLDDKRKEMLKRHPLSVMLDLKCKDDSVLHLTFYYLMNLNIMTVKAKVTTAMELITPI
How to cite: thoc5.018.389 was a gift from Tara Davis (Addgene plasmid # 137266 ; http://n2t.net/addgene:137266 ; RRID:Addgene_137266)
