>Addgene plasmid #137266 | thoc5.018.389 | depositor partial sequence | sequence record 265360 | insert
GGAGCCCCAGCTGAAGGAAAGCGGAATCGATCTGACACCGAGCAGGAAGGTAAATACTACAGTGAGGAGG
CCGAGGTGGATCTGCGGGACCCTGGCAGAGACTATGAGTTATACAAGTACACCTGCCAGGAGCTACAGAG
GCTGATGGCTGAGATCCAAGACCTGAAGAGCAGGGGTGGCAAGGATGTGGCAATAGAAATAGAAGAACGG
AGGATCCAGAGCTGTGTGCATTTCATGACTCTAAAGAAGCTTAACCGATTAGCCCACATCAGGTTGAAGA
AAGGAAGAGATCAGACCCACGAGGCTAAGCAGAAAGTAGATGCCTATCATCTGCAGCTCCAGAACCTGTT
GTATGAGGTGATGCACCTACAGAAGGAGATCACCAAATGTTTGGAGTTTAAGTCAAAGCATGAAGAAATT
GATCTGGTCAGTTTAGAGGAGTTTTATAAGGAGGCTCCACCAGATATCAGCAAGGCCGAAGTCACCATGG
GAGACCCTCACCAGCAAACACTGGCACGTCTGGACTGGGAGCTGGAGCAGCGGAAAAGGCTGGCAGAGAA
GTACCGAGAGTGCCTATCTAACAAGGAGAAGATTCTCAAGGAGATTGAGGTGAAGAAGGAGTACCTGAGC
AGCCTCCAGCCCCGCCTCAACAGCATCATGCAGGCTTCCCTTCCGGTGCAGGAGTACCTGTTTATGCCAT
TCGACCAGGCTCACAAGCAGTATGAGACAGCCAGACACCTGCCGCCTCCCCTCTATGTCCTCTTTGTTCA
GGCCACTGCGTATGGGCAGGCCTGTGATAAGACGTTATCTGTGGCAATCGAAGGCAGTGTGGATGAAGCC
AAGGCTCTGTTCAAACCTCCAGAGGACTCCCAAGATGACGAGAGTGACTCAGATGCCGAGGAGGAGCAGA
CTACGAAGCGCCGGAGACCCACACTGGGGGTTCAGTTGGACGACAAACGCAAGGAGATGCTGAAGAGGCA
CCCACTGTCTGTCATGCTCGACCTGAAGTGCAAAGATGACAGTGTGCTTCACCTGACTTTCTACTACCTC
ATGAACCTCAACATCATGACAGTAAAAGCCAAAGTGACAACTGCCATGGAGCTGATCACCCCCATC
